Addgene plasmid #218452: Xlone Puro SNAP-eGFP-BASU
Purpose: expresses the SNAP-eGFP-BASU fusion protein via stable PiggyBac integration
Depositing lab: Thorsten Stafforst. Depositing organization: Eberhard Karls Universitaet Tuebingen. Publication: Profiling the interactome of oligonucleotide drugs by proximity biotinylation. Hanswillemenke A, Hofacker DT, Sorgenfrei M, Fruhner C, Franz-Wachtel M, Schwarzer D, Macek B, Stafforst T. Nat Chem Biol. 2024 Jan 17. doi: 10.1038/s41589-023-01530-z. PubMed 38233583.
Backbone
  Vector backbone: pUC57
  Backbone size w/o insert (bp): 5817
  Total vector size (bp): 7908
  Vector type: Mammalian Expression
  Selectable markers: Puromycin
Growth in bacteria
  Bacterial resistance: Ampicillin, 100 μg/mL
  Growth temperature: 37°C
  Growth strain: DH5alpha
  Copy number: High Copy
Gene/Insert
  Gene/Insert name: SNAP-eGFP-BASU
  Species: H. sapiens (human); Bacillus subtilis, Aequorea victoria
  Insert size (bp): 2091
  Promoter: TRE3GS
  Cloning method: Unknown
  Sequencing primers: 5′ gctttgcttatgtaaaccaggg
Terms and licenses: Academic/Nonprofit Terms; Industry Terms: Not Available to Industry
How to cite: Xlone Puro SNAP-eGFP-BASU was a gift from Thorsten Stafforst (Addgene plasmid # 218452 ; http://n2t.net/addgene:218452 ; RRID:Addgene_218452)
