[The description below was written by a language model from this plasmid's Addgene catalogue record and pLannotate feature annotations shown in this document.]
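Description:
Xlone Puro SNAP-eGFP-BASU is a 7.9 kb mammalian expression plasmid on a pUC57-derived backbone, designed for doxycycline-inducible expression of a SNAP-eGFP-BASU fusion protein after stable PiggyBac-mediated integration into the host genome. In E. coli it is maintained at high copy through the ColE1/pUC origin and selected with ampicillin via the β-lactamase gene. Remnants of lac, rop and bom sequences in the backbone are cloning-vector leftovers. The catalogue entry describes PiggyBac integration, but the automated feature table does not annotate the transposon terminal repeats, so their positions cannot be given from this record.

The payload has two divergent units. A TRE3GS Tet-responsive promoter drives a single open reading frame of about 2.1 kb. It consists of the SNAP-tag (a human O6-alkylguanine-DNA-alkyltransferase variant that covalently captures benzylguanine derivatives), then EGFP, then BASU, which is annotated as a fragment of Bacillus subtilis BirA and acts as a promiscuous biotin ligase. An SV40 polyadenylation signal follows this reading frame. On the opposite strand, an EF-1α core promoter drives a reverse tetracycline transactivator (rtTA3-type, with VP16-derived activation repeats) followed by puromycin N-acetyltransferase and a second SV40 poly(A) signal. The linker between these two coding regions is not annotated. This all-in-one arrangement lets integrated cells be selected with puromycin and supplies the transactivator that switches on the TRE3GS promoter when doxycycline is present.

According to the associated publication title, the construct supports proximity biotinylation profiling of the interactome of oligonucleotide drugs. Presumably the SNAP-tag tethers benzylguanine-modified oligonucleotides to the ligase so that nearby proteins are biotinylated, with EGFP reporting expression and localisation.
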