Features (pLannotate 1.2.2; 21 found; start..end, strand, type, name):
      9..376     +  promoter       TRE3GS promoter: 3rd-generation Tet-responsive promoter that can be activated by binding of Tet-On® 3G, modified to eliminate binding sites for endogenous mammalian transcription factors
    400..942     +  CDS            SNAP-tag®: human O6-alkylguanine-DNA-alkyltransferase variant that forms covalent bonds with benzylguanine derivatives fast-reacting variant, optimized for mammalian expression
    973..1686    +  CDS            EGFP: EGFP is a basic (constitutively fluorescent) green fluorescent protein published in 1996, derived from Aequorea victoria. It is reported to be a rapidly-maturing weak dimer with moderate acid sensitivity.
   1684..2475    +  CDS            birA (fragment): BIRA_BACSU - Experimental evidence at protein level: Swiss-Prot protein existence level 1. Acts both as a biotin--[acetyl-CoA-carboxylase] ligase and a repressor. From Bacillus subtilis (strain 168).
   2663..2797    -  polyA_signal   SV40 poly(A) signal: SV40 polyadenylation signal
   3114..3271    +  CDS            lacZα (fragment): LacZα fragment of β-galactosidase; lacZ fragment
   3277..3376    -  misc_feature   bom (fragment): basis of mobility region from pBR322
   3478..3513    -  CDS            rop (fragment): Rop protein, which maintains plasmids at low copy number; rop
   3608..3712    +  promoter       AmpR promoter: bla
   3713..4573    +  CDS            AmpR: β-lactamase; bla; confers resistance to ampicillin, carbenicillin, and related antibiotics
   4744..5332    +  rep_origin     ori: high-copy-number ColE1/pMB1/pBR322/pUC origin of replication
   5515..5607    +  CDS            lacI (fragment): lac repressor; lacI; The lac repressor binds to the lac operator to inhibit transcription in E. coli. This inhibition can be relieved by adding lactose or isopropyl-β-D-thiogalactopyranoside (IPTG).
   5620..5641    +  protein_bind   CAP binding site: CAP binding activates transcription in the presence of cAMP. E. coli catabolite activator protein
   5656..5686    +  promoter       lac promoter: promoter for the E. coli lac operon
   5694..5710    +  protein_bind   lac operator: The lac repressor binds to the lac operator to inhibit transcription in E. coli. This inhibition can be relieved by adding lactose or isopropyl-β-D-thiogalactopyranoside (IPTG). lac repressor encoded by lacI
   5998..6079    -  polyA_signal   SV40 poly(A) signal: SV40 polyadenylation signal
   6102..6185    -  CDS            large T antigen (fragment): large T antigen from SV40 (simian virus 40)
   6204..6801    -  CDS            PuroR (fragment): puromycin N-acetyltransferase; pac from Streptomyces; confers resistance to puromycin
   6874..6984    -  CDS            VP48: 3 tandem repeats of the minimal activation domain of herpes simplex virus VP16 (Cheng et al., 2013)
   6914..7611    -  CDS            rtTA3 (fragment): reverse tetracycline transactivator 3 activates expression from Tet-responsive promoters in the presence of doxycycline
   7664..7875    -  promoter       EF-1α core promoter: core promoter for human elongation factor EF-1α
>Addgene plasmid #218452 | Xlone Puro SNAP-eGFP-BASU | addgene full sequence | sequence record 435420 | Addgene NGS Result
ATCACCTCGAGTTTACTCCCTATCAGTGATAGAGAACGTATGAAGAGTTTACTCCCTATCAGTGATAGAG
AACGTATGCAGACTTTACTCCCTATCAGTGATAGAGAACGTATAAGGAGTTTACTCCCTATCAGTGATAG
AGAACGTATGACCAGTTTACTCCCTATCAGTGATAGAGAACGTATCTACAGTTTACTCCCTATCAGTGAT
AGAGAACGTATATCCAGTTTACTCCCTATCAGTGATAGAGAACGTATAAGCTTTGCTTATGTAAACCAGG
GCGCCTATAAAAGAGTGCTGATTTTTTGAGTAAACTTCAATTCCACAACACTTTTGTCTTATACCAACTT
TCCGTACCACTTCCTACCCTCGTAAAGGTACCGCGGCCGCATGGCCGGCGACAAAGACTGCGAAATGAAG
CGCACCACCCTGGATAGCCCTCTGGGCAAGCTGGAACTGTCTGGGTGCGAACAGGGCCTGCACCGTATCA
TCTTCCTGGGCAAAGGAACATCTGCCGCCGACGCCGTGGAAGTGCCTGCCCCAGCCGCCGTGCTGGGCGG
ACCAGAGCCACTGATGCAGGCCACCGCCTGGCTCAACGCCTACTTTCACCAGCCTGAGGCCATCGAGGAG
TTCCCTGTGCCAGCCCTGCACCACCCAGTGTTCCAGCAGGAGAGCTTTACCCGCCAGGTGCTGTGGAAAC
TGCTGAAAGTGGTGAAGTTCGGAGAGGTCATCAGCTACAGCCACCTGGCCGCCCTGGCCGGCAATCCCGC
CGCCACCGCCGCCGTGAAAACCGCCCTGAGCGGAAATCCCGTGCCCATTCTGATCCCCTGCCACCGGGTG
GTGCAGGGCGACCTGGACGTGGGGGGCTACGAGGGCGGGCTCGCCGTGAAAGAGTGGCTGCTGGCCCACG
AGGGCCACAGACTGGGCAAGCCTGGGCTGGGTCCTGCAGGCGGAGGCGCGCCAGGGTCTGGCGTGAGCAA
GGGCGAGGAGCTGTTCACCGGGGTGGTGCCCATCCTGGTCGAGCTGGACGGCGACGTAAACGGCCACAAG
TTCAGCGTGTCCGGCGAGGGCGAGGGCGATGCCACCTACGGCAAGCTGACCCTGAAGTTCATCTGCACCA
CCGGCAAGCTGCCCGTGCCCTGGCCCACCCTCGTGACCACCCTGACCTACGGCGTGCAGTGCTTCAGCCG
CTACCCCGACCACATGAAGCAGCACGACTTCTTCAAGTCCGCCATGCCCGAAGGCTACGTCCAGGAGCGC
ACCATCTTCTTCAAGGACGACGGCAACTACAAGACCCGCGCCGAGGTGAAGTTCGAGGGCGACACCCTGG
TGAACCGCATCGAGCTGAAGGGCATCGACTTCAAGGAGGACGGCAACATCCTGGGGCACAAGCTGGAGTA
CAACTACAACAGCCACAACGTCTATATCATGGCCGACAAGCAGAAGAACGGCATCAAGGTGAACTTCAAG
ATCCGCCACAACATCGAGGACGGCAGCGTGCAGCTCGCCGACCACTACCAGCAGAACACCCCCATCGGCG
ACGGCCCCGTGCTGCTGCCCGACAACCACTACCTGAGCACCCAGTCCGCCCTGAGCAAAGACCCCAACGA
GAAGCGCGATCACATGGTCCTGCTGGAGTTCGTGACCGCCGCCGGGATCACTCTCGGCATGGACGAGCTG
TACAAGCCGGTCACCGGCGGAAAACTTAGCGAGAGCGAGATCCGCTTCGGCCTGAAAACCGAAGTGATGG
GCCAGCACCTGATCTACCACGACGTGCTGAGCAGCACCCAGAAAACAGCCCACGAGCTGGCCAACAACAA
TGCCCCTGAGGGAACACTGGTGGTGGCCGATAAGCAGACAGCTGGCCGCGGCGGAATGAGCCGCGTGTGG
CACAGCCAAGAAGGCAACGGCGTCTGGATGAGCCTGATCCTGCGCCCTGACATCCCTCTCCAGAAAACCC
CTCAGCTGACACTGCTGGCTGCTGTGGCTGTGGTGCAGGGAATTGAAGAAGCCGCCGGAATCCAGACCGA
CATCAAGTGGCCCAACGACATCCTGATCAACGGCAAGAAAACCGTGGGCATCCTGACCGAGATGCAGGCC
GAAGAGGACAGAGTCCGCAGCGTGATCATCGGCATCGGGATCAATGTGAACCAGCAGCCTAACGACTTCC
CCGACGAGCTGAAGGATATCGCCACAAGCCTGTCTCAGGCCGCTGGCGAGAAGATTGATCGCGCTGGCGT
GATCCAGCACATCCTGCTGTGCTTCGAGAAGCGGTACCGCGACTACATGACCCACGGCTTCACCCCTATC
AAACTGCTGTGGGAGAGCTACGCCCTCGGAATCGGCACCAACATGCGCGCCCGCACACTGAACGGCACCT
TCTACGGCAAGGCCCTGGGAATTGATGACGAGGGCGTTCTGCTGCTGGAAACAAACGAGGGCATCAAGAA
AATCTACAGCGCCGACATCAGCCTGCGCTAATTCTAGTAGACCACCTCCCCTGCGAGCTAAGCTGGACAG
CCAATGACGGGTAAGAGAGTGACATTTTTCACTAACCTAAGACAGGAGGGCCGTCAGAGCTACTGCCTAA
TCCAAAGACGGGTAAAAGTGATAAAAATGTATCACTCCAACCTAAGACAGGCGCAGCTTCCGAGGGATTT
GAGATCCAGACATGATAAGATACATTGATGAGTTTGGACAAACCAAAACTAGAATGCAGTGAAAAAAATG
CCTTATTTGTGAAATTTGTGATGCTATTGCCTTATTTGTAACCATTATAAGCTGCAATAAACAAGTTTGA
TATCTATAACAAGAAAATATATATATAATAAGTTATCACGTAAGTAGAACATGAAATAACAATATAATTA
TCGTATGAGTTAAATCTTAAAAGTCACGTAAAAGATAATCATGCGTCATTTTGACTCACGCGGTCGTTAT
AGTTCAAAATCAGTGACACTTACCGCATTGACAAGCACGCCTCACGGGAGCTCCAAGCGGCGACTGAGAT
GTCCTAAATGCACAGCGACGGATTCGCGCTATTTAGAAAGAGAGAGCAATATTTCAAGAATGCATGCGTC
AATTTTACGCAGACTATCTTTCTAGGGTTAAGAATTCACTGGCCGTCGTTTTACAACGTCGTGACTGGGA
AAACCCTGGCGTTACCCAACTTAATCGCCTTGCAGCACATCCCCCTTTCGCCAGCTGGCGTAATAGCGAA
GAGGCCCGCACCGATCGCCCTTCCCAACAGTTGCGCAGCCTGAATGGCGAATGGCGCCTGATGCGGTATT
TTCTCCTTACGCATCTGTGCGGTATTTCACACCGCATATGGTGCACTCTCAGTACAATCTGCTCTGATGC
CGCATAGTTAAGCCAGCCCCGACACCCGCCAACACCCGCTGACGCGCCCTGACGGGCTTGTCTGCTCCCG
GCATCCGCTTACAGACAAGCTGTGACCGTCTCCGGGAGCTGCATGTGTCAGAGGTTTTCACCGTCATCAC
CGAAACGCGCGAGACGAAAGGGCCTCGTGATACGCCTATTTTTATAGGTTAATGTCATGATAATAATGGT
TTCTTAGACGTCAGGTGGCACTTTTCGGGGAAATGTGCGCGGAACCCCTATTTGTTTATTTTTCTAAATA
CATTCAAATATGTATCCGCTCATGAGACAATAACCCTGATAAATGCTTCAATAATATTGAAAAAGGAAGA
GTATGAGTATTCAACATTTCCGTGTCGCCCTTATTCCCTTTTTTGCGGCATTTTGCCTTCCTGTTTTTGC
TCACCCAGAAACGCTGGTGAAAGTAAAAGATGCTGAAGATCAGTTGGGTGCACGAGTGGGTTACATCGAA
CTGGATCTCAACAGCGGTAAGATCCTTGAGAGTTTTCGCCCCGAAGAACGTTTTCCAATGATGAGCACTT
TTAAAGTTCTGCTATGTGGCGCGGTATTATCCCGTATTGACGCCGGGCAAGAGCAACTCGGTCGCCGCAT
ACACTATTCTCAGAATGACTTGGTTGAGTACTCACCAGTCACAGAAAAGCATCTTACGGATGGCATGACA
GTAAGAGAATTATGCAGTGCTGCCATAACCATGAGTGATAACACTGCGGCCAACTTACTTCTGACAACGA
TCGGAGGACCGAAGGAGCTAACCGCTTTTTTGCACAACATGGGGGATCATGTAACTCGCCTTGATCGTTG
GGAACCGGAGCTGAATGAAGCCATACCAAACGACGAGCGTGACACCACGATGCCTGTAGCAATGGCAACA
ACGTTGCGCAAACTATTAACTGGCGAACTACTTACTCTAGCTTCCCGGCAACAATTAATAGACTGGATGG
AGGCGGATAAAGTTGCAGGACCACTTCTGCGCTCGGCCCTTCCGGCTGGCTGGTTTATTGCTGATAAATC
TGGAGCCGGTGAGCGTGGGTCTCGCGGTATCATTGCAGCACTGGGGCCAGATGGTAAGCCCTCCCGTATC
GTAGTTATCTACACGACGGGGAGTCAGGCAACTATGGATGAACGAAATAGACAGATCGCTGAGATAGGTG
CCTCACTGATTAAGCATTGGTAACTGTCAGACCAAGTTTACTCATATATACTTTAGATTGATTTAAAACT
TCATTTTTAATTTAAAAGGATCTAGGTGAAGATCCTTTTTGATAATCTCATGACCAAAATCCCTTAACGT
GAGTTTTCGTTCCACTGAGCGTCAGACCCCGTAGAAAAGATCAAAGGATCTTCTTGAGATCCTTTTTTTC
TGCGCGTAATCTGCTGCTTGCAAACAAAAAAACCACCGCTACCAGCGGTGGTTTGTTTGCCGGATCAAGA
GCTACCAACTCTTTTTCCGAAGGTAACTGGCTTCAGCAGAGCGCAGATACCAAATACTGTTCTTCTAGTG
TAGCCGTAGTTAGGCCACCACTTCAAGAACTCTGTAGCACCGCCTACATACCTCGCTCTGCTAATCCTGT
TACCAGTGGCTGCTGCCAGTGGCGATAAGTCGTGTCTTACCGGGTTGGACTCAAGACGATAGTTACCGGA
TAAGGCGCAGCGGTCGGGCTGAACGGGGGGTTCGTGCACACAGCCCAGCTTGGAGCGAACGACCTACACC
GAACTGAGATACCTACAGCGTGAGCTATGAGAAAGCGCCACGCTTCCCGAAGGGAGAAAGGCGGACAGGT
ATCCGGTAAGCGGCAGGGTCGGAACAGGAGAGCGCACGAGGGAGCTTCCAGGGGGAAACGCCTGGTATCT
TTATAGTCCTGTCGGGTTTCGCCACCTCTGACTTGAGCGTCGATTTTTGTGATGCTCGTCAGGGGGGCGG
AGCCTATGGAAAAACGCCAGCAACGCGGCCTTTTTACGGTTCCTGGCCTTTTGCTGGCCTTTTGCTCACA
TGTTCTTTCCTGCGTTATCCCCTGATTCTGTGGATAACCGTATTACCGCCTTTGAGTGAGCTGATACCGC
TCGCCGCAGCCGAACGACCGAGCGCAGCGAGTCAGTGAGCGAGGAAGCGGAAGAGCGCCCAATACGCAAA
CCGCCTCTCCCCGCGCGTTGGCCGATTCATTAATGCAGCTGGCACGACAGGTTTCCCGACTGGAAAGCGG
GCAGTGAGCGCAACGCAATTAATGTGAGTTAGCTCACTCATTAGGCACCCCAGGCTTTACACTTTATGCT
TCCGGCTCGTATGTTGTGTGGAATTGTGAGCGGATAACAATTTCACACAGGAAACAGCTATGACCATGAT
TACGCCAAGGTCGACTTAACCCTAGAAAGATAATCATATTGTGACGTACGTTAAAGATAATCATGCGTAA
AATTGACGCATGTGTTTTATCGGTCTGTATATCGAGGTTTATTTATTAATTTGAATAGATATTAAGTTTT
ATTATATTTACACTTACATACTAATAATAAATTCAACAAACAATTTATTTATGTTTATTTATTTATTAAA
AAAAAACAAAAACTCAAAATTTCTTCTATAAAGTAACAAAACTTTTAGCAGTGAAAAAAATGCTTTATTT
GTGAAATTTGTGATGCTATTGCTTTATTTGTAACCATTATAAGCTGCAATAAACAAGTTAACAACAACAA
TTGCATTCATTTTATGTTTCAGGTTCAGGGGGAGGTGTGGGAGGTTTTTTAAAGCAAGTAAAACCTCTAC
AAATGTGGTATGGCTGATTATGATCCTCTGGAGATCCTAGGCTAGGCACCGGGCTTGCGGGTCATGCACC
AGGTGCGCGGTCCTTCGGGCACCTCGACGTCGGCGGTGACGGTGAAGCCGAGCCGCTCGTAGAAGGGGAG
GTTGCGGGGCGCGGAGGTCTCCAGGAAGGCGGGCACCCCGGCGCGCTCGGCCGCCTCCACTCCGGGGAGC
ACGACGGCGCTGCCCAGACCCTTGCCCTGGTGGTCGGGCGAGACGCCGACGGTGGCCAGGAACCACGCGG
GCTCCTTGGGCCGGTGCGGCGCCAGGAGGCCTTCCATCTGTTGCTGCGCGGCCAGCCGGGAACCGCTCAA
CTCGGCCATGCGCGGGCCGATCTCGGCGAACACCGCCCCCGCTTCGACGCTCTCCGGCGTGGTCCAGACC
GCCACCGCGGCGCCGTCGTCCGCGACCCACACCTTGCCGATGTCGAGCCCGACGCGCGTGAGGAAGAGTT
CTTGCAGCTCGGTGACCCGCTCGATGTGGCGGTCCGGATCGACGGTGTGGCGCGTGGCGGGGTAGTCGGC
GAACGCGGCGGCGAGGGTGCGTACGGCCCTGGGGACGTCGTCGCGGGTGGCGAGGCGCACCGTGGGCTTG
TACTCGGTCATGGGGCCGGGGTTCTCCTCCACGTCGCCGGCCTGCTTCAGCAGGCTGAAGTTGGTGGCGC
CGCTGCCCCCGGGGAGCATGTCAAGGTCAAAATCGTCAAGAGCGTCAGCAGGCAGCATATCAAGGTCAAA
GTCGTCAAGGGCATCGGCTGGGAGCATGTCTAAGTCAAAATCGTCAAGGGCGTCGGTCGGCCCGCCGCTT
TCGCACTTTAGCTGTTTCTCCAGGCCACATATGATTAGTTCCAGGCCGAAAAGGAAGGCAGGTTCGGCTC
CCTGCCGGTCGAACAGCTCAATTGCTTGTTTCAGAAGTGGGGGCATAGAATCGGTGGTAGGTGTCTCTCT
TTCCTCTTTTGCTACTTGATGCTCCTGTTCCTCCAATACGCAGCCCAGTGTAAAGTGGCCCACGGCGGAC
AGAGCGTACAGTGCGTTCTCCAGGGAGAAGCCTTGCTGACACAGGAACGCGAGCTGATTTTCCAGGGTTT
CGTACTGTTTCTCTGTTGGGCGGGTGCCGAGATGCACTTTAGCCCCGTCGCGATGTGAGAGGAGAGCACA
GCGGTATGACTTGGCGTTGTTCCGCAGAAAGTCTTGCCATGACTCGCCTTCCAGGGGGCAGGAGTGGGTA
TGATGCCTGTCCAGCATCTCGATTGGCAGGGCATCGAGCAGGGCCCGCTTGTTCTTCACGTGCCAGTACA
GGGTAGGCTGCTCAACTCCCAGCTTTTGAGCGAGTTTCCTTGTCGTCAGGCCTTCGATACCGACTCCATT
GAGTAATTCCAGAGCAGAGTTTATGACTTTGCTCTTGTCCAGTCTAGACATCTTATCGTCATCGTCTTTG
TAATCCATGGTGGCGGATCCCGCGTCACGACACCTGTGTTCTGGCGGCAAACCCGTTGCGAAAAAGAACG
TTCACGGCGACTACTGCACTTATATACGGTTCTCCCCCACCCTCGGGAAAAAGGCGGAGCCAGTACACGA
CATCACTTTCCCAGTTTACCCCGCGCCACCTTCTCTAGGCACCGGTTCAATTGCCGACCCCTCCCCCCAA
CTTCTCGGGGACTGTGGGCGATGTGCGCTCTGCCCACTGACGGGCACCGGAGCCACTCGAGTGGAATT
